Addgene plasmid #77784: BRSK1 gRNA (BRDN0001145276)
Purpose: 3rd generation lentiviral gRNA plasmid targeting human BRSK1
Depositing lab: John Doench & David Root. Depositing organization: Broad Institute. Publication: Optimized sgRNA design to maximize activity and minimize off-target effects of CRISPR-Cas9. Doench JG, Fusi N, Sullender M, Hegde M, Vaimberg EW, Donovan KF, Smith I, Tothova Z, Wilen C, Orchard R, Virgin HW, Listgarten J, Root DE. Nat Biotechnol. 2016 Jan 18. doi: 10.1038/nbt.3437. PubMed 26780180.
Backbone
  Vector backbone: lentiGuide-Puro
  Backbone manufacturer: Zhang Lab (Addgene plasmid # 52963)
  Vector type: Mammalian Expression, Lentiviral, CRISPR
  Selectable markers: Puromycin
Growth in bacteria
  Bacterial resistance: Ampicillin, 100 μg/mL
  Growth temperature: 37°C
  Growth strain: DH5alpha
  Copy number: High Copy
Gene/Insert
  Gene/Insert name: BRSK1 (alt names: BRSK1; NM_032430.1)
  gRNA/shRNA sequence: CTCTGGACACGCATAATGGG
  Species: H. sapiens (human)
  Entrez Gene: BRSK1 (a.k.a. hSAD1)
  Promoter: hU6
  Cloning method: Unknown
  Sequencing primers: 5′ U6-F; 3′ pS2-R
Terms and licenses: Academic/Nonprofit Terms; Industry Terms: Not Available to Industry
Depositor comments: The gRNA was designed to target the following Genbank reference sequence(s): NM_032430.1. Note that this plasmid does NOT contain Cas9. It should be used in conjunction with lentiCas9-Blast (Addgene #52962) or otherwise with cell lines already expressing Cas9. Browse the full kinome gRNA library at http://www.addgene.org/pooled-library/broadgpp-human-kinome/ or visit http://www.broadinstitute.org/rnai/public/ for detailed protocols and information.
How to cite: BRSK1 gRNA (BRDN0001145276) was a gift from John Doench & David Root (Addgene plasmid # 77784 ; http://n2t.net/addgene:77784 ; RRID:Addgene_77784)
