[The description below was written by a language model from this plasmid's Addgene catalogue record and pLannotate feature annotations shown in this document.]
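Description:
BRSK1 gRNA (BRDN0001145276) is a third-generation lentiviral CRISPR guide plasmid built on the lentiGuide-Puro backbone and designed to target human BRSK1 (also known as hSAD1), with the guide designed against the NM_032430.1 reference transcript. In bacteria, the 8.3 kb plasmid is maintained at high copy through a ColE1/pUC-type origin and selected with ampicillin via the β-lactamase gene. An f1 origin, an SV40 origin and residual lac and T7/T3 promoter elements are also carried over from the backbone.

The lentiviral transfer cassette begins with an RSV promoter fused to a truncated HIV-1 5' LTR, which drives Tat-independent production of the viral genomic RNA in packaging cells. This is followed by the Ψ packaging signal, a gag fragment and the Rev response element for Rev-dependent nuclear export. Within the proviral region, a human U6 RNA polymerase III promoter transcribes the BRSK1-specific spacer joined to the Streptococcus pyogenes Cas9 gRNA scaffold. Downstream lie a cPPT/CTS element, which aids nuclear import of the viral genome, and an EF-1α promoter with its intron A driving puromycin N-acetyltransferase for selection of transduced mammalian cells. A WPRE enhances transcript expression, and the ΔU3 self-inactivating 3' LTR disables LTR promoter activity after integration.

The plasmid does not encode Cas9, so it has to be paired with a separate Cas9 vector such as lentiCas9-Blast or used in cells that already express Cas9. It is an individual clone associated with a human kinome gRNA library and is suited to BRSK1 knockout experiments.
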