Features (pLannotate 1.2.2; 29 found; start..end, strand, type, name):
     14..80      +  CDS            small t antigen (fragment): SV40 (simian virus 40) small t antigen
    106..317     +  promoter       EF-1α core promoter: core promoter for human elongation factor EF-1α
    318..1256    +  intron         EF-1α intron A: intron upstream of the start codon of human EF-1α
   1278..1877    +  CDS            PuroR (fragment): puromycin N-acetyltransferase; pac from Streptomyces; confers resistance to puromycin
   1893..2481    +  misc_feature   WPRE: woodchuck hepatitis virus posttranscriptional regulatory element
   2532..2551    +  misc_feature   cPPT/CTS (fragment): central polypurine tract and central termination sequence of HIV-1
   2553..2786    +  LTR            3' LTR (ΔU3): self-inactivating 3' long terminal repeat (LTR) from HIV-1
   2864..2985    +  polyA_signal   SV40 poly(A) signal: SV40 polyadenylation signal
   3025..3160    +  rep_origin     SV40 ori: SV40 origin of replication
   3181..3199    -  promoter       T7 promoter: promoter for bacteriophage T7 RNA polymerase
   3207..3362    +  CDS            lacZα (fragment): LacZα fragment of β-galactosidase; lacZ fragment
   3367..3795    +  rep_origin     f1 ori (sequence partly withheld): f1 bacteriophage origin of replication; arrow indicates direction of (+) strand synthesis
   3848..3952    +  promoter       AmpR promoter: bla
   3953..4813    +  CDS            AmpR: β-lactamase; bla; confers resistance to ampicillin, carbenicillin, and related antibiotics
   4984..5572    +  rep_origin     ori: high-copy-number ColE1/pMB1/pBR322/pUC origin of replication
   5755..5847    +  CDS            lacI (fragment): lac repressor; lacI; The lac repressor binds to the lac operator to inhibit transcription in E. coli. This inhibition can be relieved by adding lactose or isopropyl-β-D-thiogalactopyranoside (IPTG).
   5860..5881    +  protein_bind   CAP binding site: CAP binding activates transcription in the presence of cAMP. E. coli catabolite activator protein
   5896..5926    +  promoter       lac promoter: promoter for the E. coli lac operon
   5934..5950    +  protein_bind   lac operator: The lac repressor binds to the lac operator to inhibit transcription in E. coli. This inhibition can be relieved by adding lactose or isopropyl-β-D-thiogalactopyranoside (IPTG). lac repressor encoded by lacI
   5995..6013    +  promoter       T3 promoter: promoter for bacteriophage T3 RNA polymerase
   6041..6267    +  promoter       RSV promoter: Rous sarcoma virus enhancer/promoter
   6268..6448    +  LTR            5' LTR (truncated): truncated 5' long terminal repeat (LTR) from HIV-1
   6495..6620    +  misc_feature   HIV-1 Ψ: packaging signal of human immunodeficiency virus type 1
   6604..6967    +  CDS            HIV-1 gag (fragment): gag protein from human immunodeficiency virus 1; gag
   7113..7346    +  misc_feature   RRE: The Rev response element (RRE) of HIV-1 allows for Rev-dependent mRNA export from the nucleus to the cytoplasm.
   7723..7749    +  CDS            Rev (fragment): human immunodeficiency virus 1 (HIV-1) Rev protein; rev; enhances nuclear export of unspliced and incompletely spliced viral mRNAs
   7753..7993    +  promoter       U6 promoter: RNA polymerase III promoter for human U6 snRNA
   8023..8098    +  misc_RNA       gRNA scaffold: guide RNA scaffold for the Streptococcus pyogenes CRISPR/Cas9 system
   8154..8271    +  misc_feature   cPPT/CTS: central polypurine tract and central termination sequence of HIV-1
>Addgene plasmid #77784 | BRSK1 gRNA (BRDN0001145276) | addgene full sequence | sequence record 188408 | Addgene Assembled Sequence
CCCGGGTGCAAAGATGGATAAAGTTTTAAACAGAGAGGAATCTTTGCAGCTAATGGACCTTCTAGGTCTT
GAAAGGAGTGGGAATTGGCTCCGGTGCCCGTCAGTGGGCAGAGCGCACATCGCCCACAGTCCCCGAGAAG
TTGGGGGGAGGGGTCGGCAATTGATCCGGTGCCTAGAGAAGGTGGCGCGGGGTAAACTGGGAAAGTGATG
TCGTGTACTGGCTCCGCCTTTTTCCCGAGGGTGGGGGAGAACCGTATATAAGTGCAGTAGTCGCCGTGAA
CGTTCTTTTTCGCAACGGGTTTGCCGCCAGAACACAGGTAAGTGCCGTGTGTGGTTCCCGCGGGCCTGGC
CTCTTTACGGGTTATGGCCCTTGCGTGCCTTGAATTACTTCCACCTGGCTGCAGTACGTGATTCTTGATC
CCGAGCTTCGGGTTGGAAGTGGGTGGGAGAGTTCGAGGCCTTGCGCTTAAGGAGCCCCTTCGCCTCGTGC
TTGAGTTGAGGCCTGGCCTGGGCGCTGGGGCCGCCGCGTGCGAATCTGGTGGCACCTTCGCGCCTGTCTC
GCTGCTTTCGATAAGTCTCTAGCCATTTAAAATTTTTGATGACCTGCTGCGACGCTTTTTTTCTGGCAAG
ATAGTCTTGTAAATGCGGGCCAAGATCTGCACACTGGTATTTCGGTTTTTGGGGCCGCGGGCGGCGACGG
GGCCCGTGCGTCCCAGCGCACATGTTCGGCGAGGCGGGGCCTGCGAGCGCGGCCACCGAGAATCGGACGG
GGGTAGTCTCAAGCTGGCCGGCCTGCTCTGGTGCCTGGCCTCGCGCCGCCGTGTATCGCCCCGCCCTGGG
CGGCAAGGCTGGCCCGGTCGGCACCAGTTGCGTGAGCGGAAAGATGGCCGCTTCCCGGCCCTGCTGCAGG
GAGCTCAAAATGGAGGACGCGGCGCTCGGGAGAGCGGGCGGGTGAGTCACCCACACAAAGGAAAAGGGCC
TTTCCGTCCTCAGCCGTCGCTTCATGTGACTCCACGGAGTACCGGGCGCCGTCCAGGCACCTCGATTAGT
TCTCGAGCTTTTGGAGTACGTCGTCTTTAGGTTGGGGGGAGGGGTTTTATGCGATGGAGTTTCCCCACAC
TGAGTGGGTGGAGACTGAAGTTAGGCCAGCTTGGCACTTGATGTAATTCTCCTTGGAATTTGCCCTTTTT
GAGTTTGGATCTTGGTTCATTCTCAAGCCTCAGACAGTGGTTCAAAGTTTTTTTCTTCCATTTCAGGTGT
CGTGACGTACGGCCACCATGACCGAGTACAAGCCCACGGTGCGCCTCGCCACCCGCGACGACGTCCCCAG
GGCCGTACGCACCCTCGCCGCCGCGTTCGCCGACTACCCCGCCACGCGCCACACCGTCGATCCGGACCGC
CACATCGAGCGGGTCACCGAGCTGCAAGAACTCTTCCTCACGCGCGTCGGGCTCGACATCGGCAAGGTGT
GGGTCGCGGACGACGGCGCCGCCGTGGCGGTCTGGACCACGCCGGAGAGCGTCGAAGCGGGGGCGGTGTT
CGCCGAGATCGGCCCGCGCATGGCCGAGTTGAGCGGTTCCCGGCTGGCCGCGCAGCAACAGATGGAAGGC
CTCCTGGCGCCGCACCGGCCCAAGGAGCCCGCGTGGTTCCTGGCCACCGTCGGAGTCTCGCCCGACCACC
AGGGCAAGGGTCTGGGCAGCGCCGTCGTGCTCCCCGGAGTGGAGGCGGCCGAGCGCGCCGGGGTGCCCGC
CTTCCTGGAGACCTCCGCGCCCCGCAACCTCCCCTTCTACGAGCGGCTCGGCTTCACCGTCACCGCCGAC
GTCGAGGTGCCCGAAGGACCGCGCACCTGGTGCATGACCCGCAAGCCCGGTGCCTGAACGCGTTAAGTCG
ACAATCAACCTCTGGATTACAAAATTTGTGAAAGATTGACTGGTATTCTTAACTATGTTGCTCCTTTTAC
GCTATGTGGATACGCTGCTTTAATGCCTTTGTATCATGCTATTGCTTCCCGTATGGCTTTCATTTTCTCC
TCCTTGTATAAATCCTGGTTGCTGTCTCTTTATGAGGAGTTGTGGCCCGTTGTCAGGCAACGTGGCGTGG
TGTGCACTGTGTTTGCTGACGCAACCCCCACTGGTTGGGGCATTGCCACCACCTGTCAGCTCCTTTCCGG
GACTTTCGCTTTCCCCCTCCCTATTGCCACGGCGGAACTCATCGCCGCCTGCCTTGCCCGCTGCTGGACA
GGGGCTCGGCTGTTGGGCACTGACAATTCCGTGGTGTTGTCGGGGAAATCATCGTCCTTTCCTTGGCTGC
TCGCCTGTGTTGCCACCTGGATTCTGCGCGGGACGTCCTTCTGCTACGTCCCTTCGGCCCTCAATCCAGC
GGACCTTCCTTCCCGCGGCCTGCTGCCGGCTCTGCGGCCTCTTCCGCGTCTTCGCCTTCGCCCTCAGACG
AGTCGGATCTCCCTTTGGGCCGCCTCCCCGCGTCGACTTTAAGACCAATGACTTACAAGGCAGCTGTAGA
TCTTAGCCACTTTTTAAAAGAAAAGGGGGGACTGGAAGGGCTAATTCACTCCCAACGAAGACAAGATCTG
CTTTTTGCTTGTACTGGGTCTCTCTGGTTAGACCAGATCTGAGCCTGGGAGCTCTCTGGCTAACTAGGGA
ACCCACTGCTTAAGCCTCAATAAAGCTTGCCTTGAGTGCTTCAAGTAGTGTGTGCCCGTCTGTTGTGTGA
CTCTGGTAACTAGAGATCCCTCAGACCCTTTTAGTCAGTGTGGAAAATCTCTAGCAGTACGTATAGTAGT
TCATGTCATCTTATTATTCAGTATTTATAACTTGCAAAGAAATGAATATCAGAGAGTGAGAGGAACTTGT
TTATTGCAGCTTATAATGGTTACAAATAAAGCAATAGCATCACAAATTTCACAAATAAAGCATTTTTTTC
ACTGCATTCTAGTTGTGGTTTGTCCAAACTCATCAATGTATCTTATCATGTCTGGCTCTAGCTATCCCGC
CCCTAACTCCGCCCATCCCGCCCCTAACTCCGCCCAGTTCCGCCCATTCTCCGCCCCATGGCTGACTAAT
TTTTTTTATTTATGCAGAGGCCGAGGCCGCCTCGGCCTCTGAGCTATTCCAGAAGTAGTGAGGAGGCTTT
TTTGGAGGCCTAGGGACGTACCCAATTCGCCCTATAGTGAGTCGTATTACGCGCGCTCACTGGCCGTCGT
TTTACAACGTCGTGACTGGGAAAACCCTGGCGTTACCCAACTTAATCGCCTTGCAGCACATCCCCCTTTC
GCCAGCTGGCGTAATAGCGAAGAGGCCCGCACCGATCGCCCTTCCCAACAGTTGCGCAGCCTGAATGGCG
AATGGG
[124 nt withheld, positions 3367-3490]
C
[91 nt withheld, positions 3492-3582]
A
[49 nt withheld, positions 3584-3632]
CCTTTGACGTTGGAGTCCACGTTCTTT
[37 nt withheld, positions 3660-3696]
ACCCTATCTCGGTCTATTCTTTTGATTTATAAGGGATTTTGCCGATTTCGGCCTATTGGTTAAAAAATGA
GCTGATTTAACAAAAATTTAACGCGAATTTTAACAAAATATTAACGCTTACAATTTAGGTGGCACTTTTC
GGGGAAATGTGCGCGGAACCCCTATTTGTTTATTTTTCTAAATACATTCAAATATGTATCCGCTCATGAG
ACAATAACCCTGATAAATGCTTCAATAATATTGAAAAAGGAAGAGTATGAGTATTCAACATTTCCGTGTC
GCCCTTATTCCCTTTTTTGCGGCATTTTGCCTTCCTGTTTTTGCTCACCCAGAAACGCTGGTGAAAGTAA
AAGATGCTGAAGATCAGTTGGGTGCACGAGTGGGTTACATCGAACTGGATCTCAACAGCGGTAAGATCCT
TGAGAGTTTTCGCCCCGAAGAACGTTTTCCAATGATGAGCACTTTTAAAGTTCTGCTATGTGGCGCGGTA
TTATCCCGTATTGACGCCGGGCAAGAGCAACTCGGTCGCCGCATACACTATTCTCAGAATGACTTGGTTG
AGTACTCACCAGTCACAGAAAAGCATCTTACGGATGGCATGACAGTAAGAGAATTATGCAGTGCTGCCAT
AACCATGAGTGATAACACTGCGGCCAACTTACTTCTGACAACGATCGGAGGACCGAAGGAGCTAACCGCT
TTTTTGCACAACATGGGGGATCATGTAACTCGCCTTGATCGTTGGGAACCGGAGCTGAATGAAGCCATAC
CAAACGACGAGCGTGACACCACGATGCCTGTAGCAATGGCAACAACGTTGCGCAAACTATTAACTGGCGA
ACTACTTACTCTAGCTTCCCGGCAACAATTAATAGACTGGATGGAGGCGGATAAAGTTGCAGGACCACTT
CTGCGCTCGGCCCTTCCGGCTGGCTGGTTTATTGCTGATAAATCTGGAGCCGGTGAGCGTGGGTCTCGCG
GTATCATTGCAGCACTGGGGCCAGATGGTAAGCCCTCCCGTATCGTAGTTATCTACACGACGGGGAGTCA
GGCAACTATGGATGAACGAAATAGACAGATCGCTGAGATAGGTGCCTCACTGATTAAGCATTGGTAACTG
TCAGACCAAGTTTACTCATATATACTTTAGATTGATTTAAAACTTCATTTTTAATTTAAAAGGATCTAGG
TGAAGATCCTTTTTGATAATCTCATGACCAAAATCCCTTAACGTGAGTTTTCGTTCCACTGAGCGTCAGA
CCCCGTAGAAAAGATCAAAGGATCTTCTTGAGATCCTTTTTTTCTGCGCGTAATCTGCTGCTTGCAAACA
AAAAAACCACCGCTACCAGCGGTGGTTTGTTTGCCGGATCAAGAGCTACCAACTCTTTTTCCGAAGGTAA
CTGGCTTCAGCAGAGCGCAGATACCAAATACTGTTCTTCTAGTGTAGCCGTAGTTAGGCCACCACTTCAA
GAACTCTGTAGCACCGCCTACATACCTCGCTCTGCTAATCCTGTTACCAGTGGCTGCTGCCAGTGGCGAT
AAGTCGTGTCTTACCGGGTTGGACTCAAGACGATAGTTACCGGATAAGGCGCAGCGGTCGGGCTGAACGG
GGGGTTCGTGCACACAGCCCAGCTTGGAGCGAACGACCTACACCGAACTGAGATACCTACAGCGTGAGCT
ATGAGAAAGCGCCACGCTTCCCGAAGGGAGAAAGGCGGACAGGTATCCGGTAAGCGGCAGGGTCGGAACA
GGAGAGCGCACGAGGGAGCTTCCAGGGGGAAACGCCTGGTATCTTTATAGTCCTGTCGGGTTTCGCCACC
TCTGACTTGAGCGTCGATTTTTGTGATGCTCGTCAGGGGGGCGGAGCCTATGGAAAAACGCCAGCAACGC
GGCCTTTTTACGGTTCCTGGCCTTTTGCTGGCCTTTTGCTCACATGTTCTTTCCTGCGTTATCCCCTGAT
TCTGTGGATAACCGTATTACCGCCTTTGAGTGAGCTGATACCGCTCGCCGCAGCCGAACGACCGAGCGCA
GCGAGTCAGTGAGCGAGGAAGCGGAAGAGCGCCCAATACGCAAACCGCCTCTCCCCGCGCGTTGGCCGAT
TCATTAATGCAGCTGGCACGACAGGTTTCCCGACTGGAAAGCGGGCAGTGAGCGCAACGCAATTAATGTG
AGTTAGCTCACTCATTAGGCACCCCAGGCTTTACACTTTATGCTTCCGGCTCGTATGTTGTGTGGAATTG
TGAGCGGATAACAATTTCACACAGGAAACAGCTATGACCATGATTACGCCAAGCGCGCAATTAACCCTCA
CTAAAGGGAACAAAAGCTGGAGCTGCAAGCTTAATGTAGTCTTATGCAATACTCTTGTAGTCTTGCAACA
TGGTAACGATGAGTTAGCAACATGCCTTACAAGGAGAGAAAAAGCACCGTGCATGCCGATTGGTGGAAGT
AAGGTGGTACGATCGTGCCTTATTAGGAAGGCAACAGACGGGTCTGACATGGATTGGACGAACCACTGAA
TTGCCGCATTGCAGAGATATTGTATTTAAGTGCCTAGCTCGATACATAAACGGGTCTCTCTGGTTAGACC
AGATCTGAGCCTGGGAGCTCTCTGGCTAACTAGGGAACCCACTGCTTAAGCCTCAATAAAGCTTGCCTTG
AGTGCTTCAAGTAGTGTGTGCCCGTCTGTTGTGTGACTCTGGTAACTAGAGATCCCTCAGACCCTTTTAG
TCAGTGTGGAAAATCTCTAGCAGTGGCGCCCGAACAGGGACTTGAAAGCGAAAGGGAAACCAGAGGAGCT
CTCTCGACGCAGGACTCGGCTTGCTGAAGCGCGCACGGCAAGAGGCGAGGGGCGGCGACTGGTGAGTACG
CCAAAAATTTTGACTAGCGGAGGCTAGAAGGAGAGAGATGGGTGCGAGAGCGTCAGTATTAAGCGGGGGA
GAATTAGATCGCGATGGGAAAAAATTCGGTTAAGGCCAGGGGGAAAGAAAAAATATAAATTAAAACATAT
AGTATGGGCAAGCAGGGAGCTAGAACGATTCGCAGTTAATCCTGGCCTGTTAGAAACATCAGAAGGCTGT
AGACAAATACTGGGACAGCTACAACCATCCCTTCAGACAGGATCAGAAGAACTTAGATCATTATATAATA
CAGTAGCAACCCTCTATTGTGTGCATCAAAGGATAGAGATAAAAGACACCAAGGAAGCTTTAGACAAGAT
AGAGGAAGAGCAAAACAAAAGTAAGACCACCGCACAGCAAGCGGCCGCTGATCTTCAGACCTGGAGGAGG
AGATATGAGGGACAATTGGAGAAGTGAATTATATAAATATAAAGTAGTAAAAATTGAACCATTAGGAGTA
GCACCCACCAAGGCAAAGAGAAGAGTGGTGCAGAGAGAAAAAAGAGCAGTGGGAATAGGAGCTTTGTTCC
TTGGGTTCTTGGGAGCAGCAGGAAGCACTATGGGCGCAGCGTCAATGACGCTGACGGTACAGGCCAGACA
ATTATTGTCTGGTATAGTGCAGCAGCAGAACAATTTGCTGAGGGCTATTGAGGCGCAACAGCATCTGTTG
CAACTCACAGTCTGGGGCATCAAGCAGCTCCAGGCAAGAATCCTGGCTGTGGAAAGATACCTAAAGGATC
AACAGCTCCTGGGGATTTGGGGTTGCTCTGGAAAACTCATTTGCACCACTGCTGTGCCTTGGAATGCTAG
TTGGAGTAATAAATCTCTGGAACAGATTTGGAATCACACGACCTGGATGGAGTGGGACAGAGAAATTAAC
AATTACACAAGCTTAATACACTCCTTAATTGAAGAATCGCAAAACCAGCAAGAAAAGAATGAACAAGAAT
TATTGGAATTAGATAAATGGGCAAGTTTGTGGAATTGGTTTAACATAACAAATTGGCTGTGGTATATAAA
ATTATTCATAATGATAGTAGGAGGCTTGGTAGGTTTAAGAATAGTTTTTGCTGTACTTTCTATAGTGAAT
AGAGTTAGGCAGGGATATTCACCATTATCGTTTCAGACCCACCTCCCAACCCCGAGGGGACCCAGAGAGG
GCCTATTTCCCATGATTCCTTCATATTTGCATATACGATACAAGGCTGTTAGAGAGATAATTAGAATTAA
TTTGACTGTAAACACAAAGATATTAGTACAAAATACGTGACGTAGAAAGTAATAATTTCTTGGGTAGTTT
GCAGTTTTAAAATTATGTTTTAAAATGGACTATCATATGCTTACCGTAACTTGAAAGTATTTCGATTTCT
TGGCTTTATATATCTTGTGGAAAGGACGAAACACCGCTCTGGACACGCATAATGGGGTTTTAGAGCTAGA
AATAGCAAGTTAAAATAAGGCTAGTCCGTTATCAACTTGAAAAAGTGGCACCGAGTCGGTGCTTTTTTAA
GCTTGGCGTAACTAGATCTTGAGACAAATGGCAGTATTCATCCACAATTTTAAAAGAAAAGGGGGGATTG
GGGGGTACAGTGCAGGGGAAAGAATAGTAGACATAATAGCAACAGACATACAAACTAAAGAATTACAAAA
ACAAATTACAAAAATTCAAAATTTTCGGGTTTATTACAGGGACAGCAGAGATCCACTTTGGCGCCGGCTC
GAGGGGG
