>Addgene plasmid #77784 | BRSK1 gRNA (BRDN0001145276) | depositor partial sequence | sequence record 145244 | Target Sequence
CTCTGGACACGCATAATGGG
