>Addgene plasmid #77784 | BRSK1 gRNA (BRDN0001145276) | addgene partial sequence | sequence record 188407 | hU6-F
AGAAAGTAATAATTTCTTGGGTAGTTTGCAGTTTTAAAATTATGTTTTAAAATGGACTATCATATGCTTA
CCGTAACTTGAAAGTATTTCGATTTCTTGGCTTTATATATCTTGTGGAAAGGACGAAACACCGCTCTGGA
CACGCATAATGGGGTTTTAGAGCTAGAAATAGCAAGTTAAAATAAGGCTAGTCCGTTATCAACTTGAAAA
AGTGGCACCGAGTCGGTGCTTTTTTAAGCTTGGCGTAACTAGATCTTGAGACAAATGGCAGTATTCATCC
ACAATTTTAAAAGAAAAGGGGGGATTGGGGGGTACAGTGCAGGGGAAAGAATAGTAGACATAATAGCAAC
AGACATACAAACTAAAGAATTACAAAAACAAATTACAAAAATTCAAAATTTTCGGGTTTATTACAGGGAC
AGCAGAGATCCACTTTGGCGCCGGCTCGAGGGGGCCCGGGTGCAAAGATGGATAAAGTTTTAAACAGAGA
GGAATCTTTGCAGCTAATGGACCTTCTAGGTCTTGAAAGGAGTGGGAATTGGCTCCGGTGCCCGTCAGTG
GGCAGAGCGC
